>Addgene plasmid #163055 | pMOS014: Grx1-roGFP2 glutathione redox sensor (cytosolic) | addgene full sequence | sequence record 325072 | Addgene NGS Result
GGGTCTCTCTGGTTAGACCAGATCTGAGCCTGGGAGCTCTCTGGCTAACTAGGGAACCCACTGCTTAAGC
CTCAATAAAGCTTGCCTTGAGTGCTTCAAGTAGTGTGTGCCCGTCTGTTGTGTGACTCTGGTAACTAGAG
ATCCCTCAGACCCTTTTAGTCAGTGTGGAAAATCTCTAGCAGTGGCGCCCGAACAGGGACTTGAAAGCGA
AAGGGAAACCAGAGGAGCTCTCTCGACGCAGGACTCGGCTTGCTGAAGCGCGCACGGCAAGAGGCGAGGG
GCGGCGACTGGTGAGTACGCCAAAAATTTTGACTAGCGGAGGCTAGAAGGAGAGAGATGGGTGCGAGAGC
GTCAGTATTAAGCGGGGGAGAATTAGATCGCGATGGGAAAAAATTCGGTTAAGGCCAGGGGGAAAGAAAA
AATATAAATTAAAACATATAGTATGGGCAAGCAGGGAGCTAGAACGATTCGCAGTTAATCCTGGCCTGTT
AGAAACATCAGAAGGCTGTAGACAAATACTGGGACAGCTACAACCATCCCTTCAGACAGGATCAGAAGAA
CTTAGATCATTATATAATACAGTAGCAACCCTCTATTGTGTGCATCAAAGGATAGAGATAAAAGACACCA
AGGAAGCTTTAGACAAGATAGAGGAAGAGCAAAACAAAAGTAAGACCACCGCACAGCAAGCGGCCGCTGA
TCTTCAGACCTGGAGGAGGAGATATGAGGGACAATTGGAGAAGTGAATTATATAAATATAAAGTAGTAAA
AATTGAACCATTAGGAGTAGCACCCACCAAGGCAAAGAGAAGAGTGGTGCAGAGAGAAAAAAGAGCAGTG
GGAATAGGAGCTTTGTTCCTTGGGTTCTTGGGAGCAGCAGGAAGCACTATGGGCGCAGCGTCAATGACGC
TGACGGTACAGGCCAGACAATTATTGTCTGGTATAGTGCAGCAGCAGAACAATTTGCTGAGGGCTATTGA
GGCGCAACAGCATCTGTTGCAACTCACAGTCTGGGGCATCAAGCAGCTCCAGGCAAGAATCCTGGCTGTG
GAAAGATACCTAAAGGATCAACAGCTCCTGGGGATTTGGGGTTGCTCTGGAAAACTCATTTGCACCACTG
CTGTGCCTTGGAATGCTAGTTGGAGTAATAAATCTCTGGAACAGATTTGGAATCACACGACCTGGATGGA
GTGGGACAGAGAAATTAACAATTACACAAGCTTAATACACTCCTTAATTGAAGAATCGCAAAACCAGCAA
GAAAAGAATGAACAAGAATTATTGGAATTAGATAAATGGGCAAGTTTGTGGAATTGGTTTAACATAACAA
ATTGGCTGTGGTATATAAAATTATTCATAATGATAGTAGGAGGCTTGGTAGGTTTAAGAATAGTTTTTGC
TGTACTTTCTATAGTGAATAGAGTTAGGCAGGGATATTCACCATTATCGTTTCAGACCCACCTCCCAACC
CCGAGGGGACCCTTGCGCCTTTTCCAAGGCAGCCCTGGGTTTGCGCAGGGACGCGGCTGCTCTGGGCGTG
GTTCCGGGAAACGCAGCGGCGCCGACCCTGGGTCTCGCACATTCTTCACGTCCGTTCGCAGCGTCACCCG
GATCTTCGCCGCTACCCTTGTGGGCCCCCCGGCGACGCTTCCTGCTCCGCCCCTAAGTCGGGAAGGTTCC
TTGCGGTTCGCGGCGTGCCGGACGTGACAAACGGAAGCCGCACGTCTCACTAGTACCCTCGCAGACGGAC
AGCGCCAGGGAGCAATGGCAGCGCGCCGACCGCGATGGGCTGTGGCCAATAGCGGCTGCTCAGCAGGGCG
CGCCGAGAGCAGCGGCCGGGAAGGGGCGGTGCGGGAGGCGGGGTGTGGGGCGGTAGTGTGGGCCCTGTTC
CTGCCCGCGCGGTGTTCCGCATTCTGCAAGCCTCCGGAGCGCACGTCGGCAGTCGGCTCCCTCGTTGACC
GAATCACCGACCTCTCTCCCCAGGGGGTACCACCATGGCCAAGCCTTTGTCTCAAGAAGAATCCACCCTC
ATTGAAAGAGCAACGGCTACAATCAACAGCATCCCCATCTCTGAAGACTACAGCGTCGCCAGCGCAGCTC
TCTCTAGCGACGGCCGCATCTTCACTGGTGTCAATGTATATCATTTTACTGGGGGACCTTGTGCAGAACT
CGTGGTGCTGGGCACTGCTGCTGCTGCGGCAGCTGGCAACCTGACTTGTATCGTCGCGATCGGAAATGAG
AACAGGGGCATCTTGAGCCCCTGCGGACGGTGCCGACAGGTGCTTCTCGATCTGCATCCTGGGATCAAAG
CCATAGTGAAGGACAGTGATGGACAGCCGACGGCAGTTGGGATTCGTGAATTGCTGCCCTCTGGTTATGT
GTGGGAGGGCCTGCAGCTGCAGTAGTAAGAATTCTAGATCTTGAGACAAATGGCAGTATTCATCCACAAT
TTTAAAAGAAAAGGGGGGATTGGGGGGTACAGTGCAGGGGAAAGAATAGTAGACATAATAGCAACAGACA
TACAAACTAAAGAATTACAAAAACAAATTACAAAAATTCAAAATTTTCGGGTTTATTACAGGGACAGCAG
AGATCCACTTTGGCGCCGGCTCGAGGGGGCCCGGGGTTATTAATAGTAATCAATTACGGGGTCATTAGTT
CATAGCCCATATATGGAGTTCCGCGTTACATAACTTACGGTAAATGGCCCGCCTGGCTGACCGCCCAACG
ACCCCCGCCCATTGACGTCAATAATGACGTATGTTCCCATAGTAACGCCAATAGGGACTTTCCATTGACG
TCAATGGGTGGAGTATTTACGGTAAACTGCCCACTTGGCAGTACATCAAGTGTATCATATGCCAAGTACG
CCCCCTATTGACGTCAATGACGGTAAATGGCCCGCCTGGCATTATGCCCAGTACATGACCTTATGGGACT
TTCCTACTTGGCAGTACATCTACGTATTAGTCATCGCTATTACCATGGTGATGCGGTTTTGGCAGTACAT
CAATGGGCGTGGATAGCGGTTTGACTCACGGGGATTTCCAAGTCTCCACCCCATTGACGTCAATGGGAGT
TTGTTTTGGCACCAAAATCAACGGGACTTTCCAAAATGTCGTAACAACTCCGCCCCATTGACGCAAATGG
GCGGTAGGCGTGTACGGTGGGAGGTCTATATAAGCAGAGCTCTCTGGCTAACTGTCGGGATCAACAAGTT
TGTACAAAAAAGCAGGCTACCATGGCTCAAGAGTTTGTGAACTGCAAAATCCAGCCTGGGAAGGTGGTTG
TGTTCATCAAGCCCACCTGCCCGTACTGCAGGAGGGCCCAAGAGATCCTCAGTCAATTGCCCATCAAACA
AGGGCTTCTGGAATTTGTCGATATCACAGCCACCAACCACACTAACGAGATTCAAGATTATTTGCAACAG
CTCACGGGAGCAAGAACGGTGCCTCGAGTCTTTATTGGTAAAGATTGTATAGGCGGATGCAGTGATCTAG
TCTCTTTGCAACAGAGTGGGGAACTGCTGACGCGGCTAAAGCAGATTGGAGCTCTGCAGACTAGTGGTGG
TTCAGGTGGTGGTGGTTCAGGTGGTGGTGGTTCAGGTGGAGGAGGATCAGGAGGAGGAGGATCAGGAGGA
GGAGGATCAGGAGGAGAATTCGTGAGCAAGGGCGAGGAGCTGTTCACCGGGGTGGTGCCCATCCTGGTCG
AGCTGGACGGCGACGTAAACGGCCACAAGTTCAGCGTGTCCGGCGAGGGCGAGGGCGATGCCACCTACGG
CAAGCTGACCCTGAAGTTCATCTCCACCACCGGCAAGCTGCCCGTGCCCTGGCCCACCCTCGTGACCACC
CTGACCTACGGCGTGCAGTGCTTCAGCCGCTACCCCGACCACATGAAGCAGCACGACTTCTTCAAGTCCG
CCATGCCCGAAGGCTACGTCCAGGAGCGCACCATCTTCTTCAAGGACGACGGCAACTACAAGACCCGCGC
CGAGGTGAAGTTCGAGGGCGACACCCTGGTGAACCGCATCGAGCTGAAGGGCATCGACTTCAAGGAGGAC
GGCAACATCCTGGGGCACAAGCTGGAGTACAACTACAACTGCCACAACGTCTATATCATGGCCGACAAGC
AGAAGAACGGCATCAAGGTGAACTTCAAGATCCGCCACAACATCGAGGACGGCAGCGTGCAGCTCGCCGA
CCACTACCAGCAGAACACCCCCATCGGCGACGGCCCCGTGCTGCTGCCCGACAACCACTACCTGAGCACC
TGCTCCGCCCTGAGCAAAGACCCCAACGAGAAGCGCGATCACATGGTCCTGCTGGAGTTCGTGACCGCCG
CCGGGATCACTCTCGGCATGGACGAGCTGTACAAGTAAGGTACCTACCCAGCTTTCTTGTACAAAGTGGT
TGGTAAGCCTATCCCTAACCCTCTCCTCGGTCTCGATTCTACGTAGTAATGAGCTAGCGCTAACCGGTGG
CGCGTTAAGTCGACAATCAACCTCTGGATTACAAAATTTGTGAAAGATTGACTGGTATTCTTAACTATGT
TGCTCCTTTTACGCTATGTGGATACGCTGCTTTAATGCCTTTGTATCATGCTATTGCTTCCCGTATGGCT
TTCATTTTCTCCTCCTTGTATAAATCCTGGTTGCTGTCTCTTTATGAGGAGTTGTGGCCCGTTGTCAGGC
AACGTGGCGTGGTGTGCACTGTGTTTGCTGACGCAACCCCCACTGGTTGGGGCATTGCCACCACCTGTCA
GCTCCTTTCCGGGACTTTCGCTTTCCCCCTCCCTATTGCCACGGCGGAACTCATCGCCGCCTGCCTTGCC
CGCTGCTGGACAGGGGCTCGGCTGTTGGGCACTGACAATTCCGTGGTGTTGTCGGGGAAATCATCGTCCT
TTCCTTGGCTGCTCGCCTGTGTTGCCACCTGGATTCTGCGCGGGACGTCCTTCTGCTACGTCCCTTCGGC
CCTCAATCCAGCGGACCTTCCTTCCCGCGGCCTGCTGCCGGCTCTGCGGCCTCTTCCGCGTCTTCGCCTT
CGCCCTCAGACGAGTCGGATCTCCCTTTGGGCCGCCTCCCCGCGTCGACTTTAAGACCAATGACTTACAA
GGCAGCTGTAGATCTTAGCCACTTTTTAAAAGAAAAGGGGGGACTGGAAGGGCTAATTCACTCCCAACGA
AGACAAGATCTGCTTTTTGCTTGTACTGGGTCTCTCTGGTTAGACCAGATCTGAGCCTGGGAGCTCTCTG
GCTAACTAGGGAACCCACTGCTTAAGCCTCAATAAAGCTTGCCTTGAGTGCTTCAAGTAGTGTGTGCCCG
TCTGTTGTGTGACTCTGGTAACTAGAGATCCCTCAGACCCTTTTAGTCAGTGTGGAAAATCTCTAGCAGT
ACGTATAGTAGTTCATGTCATCTTATTATTCAGTATTTATAACTTGCAAAGAAATGAATATCAGAGAGTG
AGAGGAACTTGTTTATTGCAGCTTATAATGGTTACAAATAAAGCAATAGCATCACAAATTTCACAAATAA
AGCATTTTTTTCACTGCATTCTAGTTGTGGTTTGTCCAAACTCATCAATGTATCTTATCATGTCTGGCTC
TAGCTATCCCGCCCCTAACTCCGCCCATCCCGCCCCTAACTCCGCCCAGTTCCGCCCATTCTCCGCCCCA
TGGCTGACTAATTTTTTTTATTTATGCAGAGGCCGAGGCCGCCTCGGCCTCTGAGCTATTCCAGAAGTAG
TGAGGAGGCTTTTTTGGAGGCCTAGGGACGTACCCAATTCGCCCTATAGTGAGTCGTATTACGCGCGCTC
ACTGGCCGTCGTTTTACAACGTCGTGACTGGGAAAACCCTGGCGTTACCCAACTTAATCGCCTTGCAGCA
CATCCCCCTTTCGCCAGCTGGCGTAATAGCGAAGAGGCCCGCACCGATCGCCCTTCCCAACAGTTGCGCA
GCCTGAATGGCGAATGGG
[124 nt withheld, positions 5969-6092]
C
[91 nt withheld, positions 6094-6184]
A
[49 nt withheld, positions 6186-6234]
CCTTTGACGTTGGAGTCCACGTTCTTT
[37 nt withheld, positions 6262-6298]
ACCCTATCTCGGTCTATTCTTTTGATTTATAAGGGATTTTGCCGATTTCGGCCTATTGGTTAAAAAATGA
GCTGATTTAACAAAAATTTAACGCGAATTTTAACAAAATATTAACGCTTACAATTTAGGTGGCACTTTTC
GGGGAAATGTGCGCGGAACCCCTATTTGTTTATTTTTCTAAATACATTCAAATATGTATCCGCTCATGAG
ACAATAACCCTGATAAATGCTTCAATAATATTGAAAAAGGAAGAGTATGAGTATTCAACATTTCCGTGTC
GCCCTTATTCCCTTTTTTGCGGCATTTTGCCTTCCTGTTTTTGCTCACCCAGAAACGCTGGTGAAAGTAA
AAGATGCTGAAGATCAGTTGGGTGCACGAGTGGGTTACATCGAACTGGATCTCAACAGCGGTAAGATCCT
TGAGAGTTTTCGCCCCGAAGAACGTTTTCCAATGATGAGCACTTTTAAAGTTCTGCTATGTGGCGCGGTA
TTATCCCGTATTGACGCCGGGCAAGAGCAACTCGGTCGCCGCATACACTATTCTCAGAATGACTTGGTTG
AGTACTCACCAGTCACAGAAAAGCATCTTACGGATGGCATGACAGTAAGAGAATTATGCAGTGCTGCCAT
AACCATGAGTGATAACACTGCGGCCAACTTACTTCTGACAACGATCGGAGGACCGAAGGAGCTAACCGCT
TTTTTGCACAACATGGGGGATCATGTAACTCGCCTTGATCGTTGGGAACCGGAGCTGAATGAAGCCATAC
CAAACGACGAGCGTGACACCACGATGCCTGTAGCAATGGCAACAACGTTGCGCAAACTATTAACTGGCGA
ACTACTTACTCTAGCTTCCCGGCAACAATTAATAGACTGGATGGAGGCGGATAAAGTTGCAGGACCACTT
CTGCGCTCGGCCCTTCCGGCTGGCTGGTTTATTGCTGATAAATCTGGAGCCGGTGAGCGTGGGTCTCGCG
GTATCATTGCAGCACTGGGGCCAGATGGTAAGCCCTCCCGTATCGTAGTTATCTACACGACGGGGAGTCA
GGCAACTATGGATGAACGAAATAGACAGATCGCTGAGATAGGTGCCTCACTGATTAAGCATTGGTAACTG
TCAGACCAAGTTTACTCATATATACTTTAGATTGATTTAAAACTTCATTTTTAATTTAAAAGGATCTAGG
TGAAGATCCTTTTTGATAATCTCATGACCAAAATCCCTTAACGTGAGTTTTCGTTCCACTGAGCGTCAGA
CCCCGTAGAAAAGATCAAAGGATCTTCTTGAGATCCTTTTTTTCTGCGCGTAATCTGCTGCTTGCAAACA
AAAAAACCACCGCTACCAGCGGTGGTTTGTTTGCCGGATCAAGAGCTACCAACTCTTTTTCCGAAGGTAA
CTGGCTTCAGCAGAGCGCAGATACCAAATACTGTTCTTCTAGTGTAGCCGTAGTTAGGCCACCACTTCAA
GAACTCTGTAGCACCGCCTACATACCTCGCTCTGCTAATCCTGTTACCAGTGGCTGCTGCCAGTGGCGAT
AAGTCGTGTCTTACCGGGTTGGACTCAAGACGATAGTTACCGGATAAGGCGCAGCGGTCGGGCTGAACGG
GGGGTTCGTGCACACAGCCCAGCTTGGAGCGAACGACCTACACCGAACTGAGATACCTACAGCGTGAGCT
ATGAGAAAGCGCCACGCTTCCCGAAGGGAGAAAGGCGGACAGGTATCCGGTAAGCGGCAGGGTCGGAACA
GGAGAGCGCACGAGGGAGCTTCCAGGGGGAAACGCCTGGTATCTTTATAGTCCTGTCGGGTTTCGCCACC
TCTGACTTGAGCGTCGATTTTTGTGATGCTCGTCAGGGGGGCGGAGCCTATGGAAAAACGCCAGCAACGC
GGCCTTTTTACGGTTCCTGGCCTTTTGCTGGCCTTTTGCTCACATGTTCTTTCCTGCGTTATCCCCTGAT
TCTGTGGATAACCGTATTACCGCCTTTGAGTGAGCTGATACCGCTCGCCGCAGCCGAACGACCGAGCGCA
GCGAGTCAGTGAGCGAGGAAGCGGAAGAGCGCCCAATACGCAAACCGCCTCTCCCCGCGCGTTGGCCGAT
TCATTAATGCAGCTGGCACGACAGGTTTCCCGACTGGAAAGCGGGCAGTGAGCGCAACGCAATTAATGTG
AGTTAGCTCACTCATTAGGCACCCCAGGCTTTACACTTTATGCTTCCGGCTCGTATGTTGTGTGGAATTG
TGAGCGGATAACAATTTCACACAGGAAACAGCTATGACCATGATTACGCCAAGCGCGCAATTAACCCTCA
CTAAAGGGAACAAAAGCTGGAGCTGCAAGCTTAATGTAGTCTTATGCAATACTCTTGTAGTCTTGCAACA
TGGTAACGATGAGTTAGCAACATGCCTTACAAGGAGAGAAAAAGCACCGTGCATGCCGATTGGTGGAAGT
AAGGTGGTACGATCGTGCCTTATTAGGAAGGCAACAGACGGGTCTGACATGGATTGGACGAACCACTGAA
TTGCCGCATTGCAGAGATATTGTATTTAAGTGCCTAGCTCGATACATAAAC
Features (pLannotate 1.2.2; 32 found; start..end, strand, type, name):
      1..181     +  LTR            5' LTR (truncated): truncated 5' long terminal repeat (LTR) from HIV-1
    228..353     +  misc_feature   HIV-1 Ψ: packaging signal of human immunodeficiency virus type 1
    337..700     +  CDS            HIV-1 gag (fragment): gag protein from human immunodeficiency virus 1; gag
    846..1079    +  misc_feature   RRE: The Rev response element (RRE) of HIV-1 allows for Rev-dependent mRNA export from the nucleus to the cytoplasm.
   1456..1482    +  CDS            Rev (fragment): human immunodeficiency virus 1 (HIV-1) Rev protein; rev; enhances nuclear export of unspliced and incompletely spliced viral mRNAs
   1483..1983    +  promoter       hPGK promoter: human phosphoglycerate kinase 1 promoter
   1995..2390    +  CDS            BSD: blasticidin S deaminase; Aspergillus terreus BSD; confers resistance to blasticidin
   2450..2567    +  misc_feature   cPPT/CTS: central polypurine tract and central termination sequence of HIV-1
   2684..2987    +  enhancer       CMV enhancer: human cytomegalovirus immediate early enhancer
   2988..3191    +  promoter       CMV promoter: human cytomegalovirus (CMV) immediate early promoter
   3214..3238    +  protein_bind   attB1: mutant version of attB; recombination site for the Gateway® BP reaction BP Clonase™
   3242..3559    +  CDS            GLRX: GLRX1_HUMAN - Also known as GRX. Experimental evidence at protein level: Swiss-Prot protein existence level 1. Has a glutathione-disulfide oxidoreductase activity in the presence of NADPH and glutathione reductase. Reduces low molecular weight disulfides and proteins. From Homo sapiens (Human).
   3662..4378    +  CDS            EGFP: the original enhanced GFP (Yang et al., 1996) mammalian codon-optimized
   4386..4410    -  protein_bind   attB2: mutant version of attB; recombination site for the Gateway® BP reaction BP Clonase™
   4412..4453    +  CDS            V5 tag: epitope tag from simian virus 5
   4495..5083    +  misc_feature   WPRE: woodchuck hepatitis virus posttranscriptional regulatory element
   5134..5153    +  misc_feature   cPPT/CTS (fragment): central polypurine tract and central termination sequence of HIV-1
   5155..5388    +  LTR            3' LTR (ΔU3): self-inactivating 3' long terminal repeat (LTR) from HIV-1
   5466..5587    +  polyA_signal   SV40 poly(A) signal: SV40 polyadenylation signal
   5627..5762    +  rep_origin     SV40 ori: SV40 origin of replication
   5783..5801    -  promoter       T7 promoter: promoter for bacteriophage T7 RNA polymerase
   5809..5964    +  CDS            lacZα (fragment): LacZα fragment of β-galactosidase; lacZ fragment
   5969..6397    +  rep_origin     f1 ori (sequence partly withheld): f1 bacteriophage origin of replication; arrow indicates direction of (+) strand synthesis
   6450..6554    +  promoter       AmpR promoter: bla
   6555..7415    +  CDS            AmpR: β-lactamase; bla; confers resistance to ampicillin, carbenicillin, and related antibiotics
   7586..8174    +  rep_origin     ori: high-copy-number ColE1/pMB1/pBR322/pUC origin of replication
   8357..8449    +  CDS            lacI (fragment): lac repressor; lacI; The lac repressor binds to the lac operator to inhibit transcription in E. coli. This inhibition can be relieved by adding lactose or isopropyl-β-D-thiogalactopyranoside (IPTG).
   8462..8483    +  protein_bind   CAP binding site: CAP binding activates transcription in the presence of cAMP. E. coli catabolite activator protein
   8498..8528    +  promoter       lac promoter: promoter for the E. coli lac operon
   8536..8552    +  protein_bind   lac operator: The lac repressor binds to the lac operator to inhibit transcription in E. coli. This inhibition can be relieved by adding lactose or isopropyl-β-D-thiogalactopyranoside (IPTG). lac repressor encoded by lacI
   8597..8615    +  promoter       T3 promoter: promoter for bacteriophage T3 RNA polymerase
   8643..8869    +  promoter       RSV promoter: Rous sarcoma virus enhancer/promoter
