[The description below was written by a language model from this plasmid's Addgene catalogue record and pLannotate feature annotations shown in this document.]
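Description:
pMOS014 is a lentiviral mammalian expression plasmid built on the pLX304 Gateway destination backbone, carrying the genetically encoded glutathione redox sensor Grx1-roGFP2 for cytosolic expression. In bacteria it is maintained through a high-copy ColE1/pUC-type origin and selected with ampicillin (AmpR); an f1 origin, an SV40 origin and remnants of a lac/T7/T3 cloning region are also present in the backbone. The viral portion has a third-generation, self-inactivating layout. An RSV promoter drives a truncated HIV-1 5' LTR, followed by the Ψ packaging signal with a gag fragment, the Rev response element and a cPPT/CTS, and it ends in a ΔU3 3' LTR and an SV40 polyadenylation signal. These elements allow the genomic RNA to be packaged when helper functions are supplied in trans, and they leave the integrated provirus without LTR promoter activity.

Two cassettes sit between the LTRs. A human PGK promoter drives blasticidin S deaminase, so transduced mammalian cells can be selected with blasticidin. Downstream, the CMV enhancer/promoter drives the insert, which is flanked by the attB1 and attB2 sites left by Gateway recombination and followed by a WPRE to boost transcript expression. The insert is annotated as human glutaredoxin 1 (GLRX) joined through a linker region to a GFP-family coding sequence. The annotation tool labels this sequence EGFP, but according to the catalogue it is the redox-sensitive variant roGFP2. Fusing glutaredoxin to roGFP2 couples the probe's fluorescence to the glutathione redox state. A V5 tag lies just past attB2, though the record does not state whether it is translated in frame with the sensor. The sequenced record is 8,869 nt, shorter than the listed empty backbone size, which is consistent with replacement of the Gateway cassette. The construct was deposited as part of a set of optical sensors for multiplexed recordings of cellular physiology.
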