Addgene plasmid #163055: pMOS014: Grx1-roGFP2 glutathione redox sensor (cytosolic)
Purpose: Grx1-roGFP2 glutathione redox sensor (cytosolic)
Depositing lab: Adam Cohen. Depositing organization: Harvard University. Publication: Multiplexed Optical Sensors in Arrayed Islands of Cells for multimodal recordings of cellular physiology. Werley CA, Boccardo S, Rigamonti A, Hansson EM, Cohen AE. Nat Commun. 2020 Aug 4;11(1):3881. doi: 10.1038/s41467-020-17607-5. PubMed 32753572.
Backbone
  Vector backbone: pLX304
  Backbone size w/o insert (bp): 9377
  Vector type: Mammalian Expression, Lentiviral
  Selectable markers: Blasticidin
Growth in bacteria
  Bacterial resistance: Ampicillin, 100 μg/mL
  Growth temperature: 30°C
  Growth strain: NEB Stable
  Copy number: High Copy
Gene/Insert
  Gene/Insert name: Grx1-roGFP2
  Species: Synthetic
  Insert size (bp): 1137
  Promoter: CMV
  Cloning method: Gateway Cloning
  Sequencing primers: 5′ CMV-F; 3′ WPRE-R
Resource information
  A portion of this plasmid was derived from a plasmid made by: Tobias Dick
Terms and licenses: Academic/Nonprofit Terms; Industry Terms: Not Available to Industry
Depositor comments: Please see PMID: 18469822 for original reporter gene characterization.
How to cite: pMOS014: Grx1-roGFP2 glutathione redox sensor (cytosolic) was a gift from Adam Cohen (Addgene plasmid # 163055 ; http://n2t.net/addgene:163055 ; RRID:Addgene_163055)
