>Addgene plasmid #163055 | pMOS014: Grx1-roGFP2 glutathione redox sensor (cytosolic) | depositor partial sequence | sequence record 315846 | Grx1-roGFP2
ATGGCTCAAGAGTTTGTGAACTGCAAAATCCAGCCTGGGAAGGTGGTTGTGTTCATCAAGCCCACCTGCC
CGTACTGCAGGAGGGCCCAAGAGATCCTCAGTCAATTGCCCATCAAACAAGGGCTTCTGGAATTTGTCGA
TATCACAGCCACCAACCACACTAACGAGATTCAAGATTATTTGCAACAGCTCACGGGAGCAAGAACGGTG
CCTCGAGTCTTTATTGGTAAAGATTGTATAGGCGGATGCAGTGATCTAGTCTCTTTGCAACAGAGTGGGG
AACTGCTGACGCGGCTAAAGCAGATTGGAGCTCTGCAGACTAGTGGTGGTTCAGGTGGTGGTGGTTCAGG
TGGTGGTGGTTCAGGTGGAGGAGGATCAGGAGGAGGAGGATCAGGAGGAGGAGGATCAGGAGGAGAATTC
GTGAGCAAGGGCGAGGAGCTGTTCACCGGGGTGGTGCCCATCCTGGTCGAGCTGGACGGCGACGTAAACG
GCCACAAGTTCAGCGTGTCCGGCGAGGGCGAGGGCGATGCCACCTACGGCAAGCTGACCCTGAAGTTCAT
CTCCACCACCGGCAAGCTGCCCGTGCCCTGGCCCACCCTCGTGACCACCCTGACCTACGGCGTGCAGTGC
TTCAGCCGCTACCCCGACCACATGAAGCAGCACGACTTCTTCAAGTCCGCCATGCCCGAAGGCTACGTCC
AGGAGCGCACCATCTTCTTCAAGGACGACGGCAACTACAAGACCCGCGCCGAGGTGAAGTTCGAGGGCGA
CACCCTGGTGAACCGCATCGAGCTGAAGGGCATCGACTTCAAGGAGGACGGCAACATCCTGGGGCACAAG
CTGGAGTACAACTACAACTGCCACAACGTCTATATCATGGCCGACAAGCAGAAGAACGGCATCAAGGTGA
ACTTCAAGATCCGCCACAACATCGAGGACGGCAGCGTGCAGCTCGCCGACCACTACCAGCAGAACACCCC
CATCGGCGACGGCCCCGTGCTGCTGCCCGACAACCACTACCTGAGCACCTGCTCCGCCCTGAGCAAAGAC
CCCAACGAGAAGCGCGATCACATGGTCCTGCTGGAGTTCGTGACCGCCGCCGGGATCACTCTCGGCATGG
ACGAGCTGTACAAGTAA
